Addgene plasmid #34230: KHBD00072
Depositing lab: Bart Deplancke. Depositing organization: Swiss Federal Institute of Technology (EPFL). Publication: Automated protein-DNA interaction screening of Drosophila regulatory elements. Korneel Hens, Jean-Daniel Feuz, Alina Isakova, Antonina Lagovitina, Andreas Massouras, Julien Bryois, Patrick Callaerts, Susan E. Celniker, Bart Deplancke. Nat Methods. 2011 Oct 30;8(12):1065-70. 10.1038/nmeth.1763 PubMed 22037703.
Backbone
  Vector backbone: pDONR221
  Backbone manufacturer: Invitrogen
  Backbone size w/o insert (bp): 2536
  Vector type: Gateway Donor Vector
Growth in bacteria
  Bacterial resistance: Kanamycin, 50 μg/mL
  Growth temperature: 37°C
  Growth strain: DH5alpha
  Copy number: High Copy
Gene/Insert
  Gene/Insert name: CG17359 (alt names: FBgn0036396; CG17359)
  Species: D. melanogaster (fly)
  Insert size (bp): 1017
  Entrez Gene: CG17359 (a.k.a. Dmel_CG17359, Dmel\CG17359)
  Cloning method: Gateway Cloning
  Sequencing primers: 5′ M13F; 3′ M13R
Terms and licenses: Academic/Nonprofit Terms; Industry Terms: Not Available to Industry
Depositor comments: Please note that the ORFs in this collection were cloned open-ended (without a stop codon).
How to cite: KHBD00072 was a gift from Bart Deplancke (Addgene plasmid # 34230 ; http://n2t.net/addgene:34230 ; RRID:Addgene_34230)
