[The description below was written by a language model from this plasmid's Addgene catalogue record.]
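Description:
KHBD00072 is a Gateway clone built in the pDONR221 backbone (Invitrogen) that carries the open reading frame of the Drosophila melanogaster gene CG17359 (FBgn0036396). The catalogue lists it as a Gateway donor vector, but because the 1017 bp insert was introduced by Gateway cloning, it functions in practice as an entry clone. In such a clone the ORF replaces the donor vector's recombination cassette and sits between att recombination sites. The plasmid is maintained in E. coli as a high-copy plasmid under kanamycin selection. The 2536 bp figure for the backbone excludes the insert. M13 forward and reverse primer sites flank the insert and are used for sequence verification.

The construct carries no promoter intended to express the fly gene, since it is meant as a shuttle rather than an expression plasmid. The ORF can be moved by recombination into any compatible Gateway destination vector, which then supplies the promoter, tags and host-specific elements. The depositor notes that ORFs in this collection were cloned open-ended, without a stop codon, so the coding sequence can be read through into a C-terminal fusion partner supplied by the destination vector as well as joined to N-terminal fusions.

The plasmid belongs to a clone collection associated with work on automated protein–DNA interaction screening of Drosophila regulatory elements, which suggests a role as a source of coding sequence for such assays. The record does not describe the molecular function of CG17359, and no feature table was supplied to confirm individual backbone elements.
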