>Addgene plasmid #34230 | KHBD00072 | depositor partial sequence | sequence record 40797 | KHBD00072 sequence 1017 bps
ATGGACATTTCGCAAATGTGCCGCGTTTGCAGGGACGAATCCGACTGCCTGTTGGATATATATACAGAGC
CATATGCCTCCTCCAATCGGGTCCAGGAGCAGGAGCCGGTCTTGGCCACAATGCTGAGGGAATGCAGCGG
ATGCAGCGTGCATAAGGAGGACGGAATGCCGCAGTTCATCTGCGTGGAGTGTGCGGAGGCCGTAAGAAAT
GCCTATCGGCTAAGACGGCAATGCCGAAAGAGCCATCAGTACTTTGAACAGCTGCGTCTGATGATGAAGG
AGCTGGACGATATAGAGTATTGCCTGAATATAGGGGATAACATAGAACCACAGATGCCGGTCTCGGTAAT
GGAAGCTGGTAAAACGCCGGAGACATCCGAACCTCTTTTAGTTGAGCTTGTGCAGGTTAAGTACATGCCT
CCAGAGCCGAAGCCAATATCTTCTCCTCTTCCAGACAACAATGAGCATAAGCTCGCGCAAAGTTATTCTC
CAGCAAAGACGCCACACAATAAGTCCAAGAGGAGGGCGAGATCCTACTCGGACAATGACTCATGGAGCCC
GGATAGTGAGCTTGAACACGAAGATGATGATAAAATCTGGAACGCCTCAAAACGGGGCAAACCGAAAAGG
GTTCCCGGACCATATCGGTGCAAGCTCTGCACACAGTCGTTCACCCAAAAACAAAACCTAGAGATTCACA
TGCGCATACATACTGGCGAGCGACCCTACAAGTGCTCCCTATGTCCGCGATCCTTTGCCCAGAAGGGCAA
CCTGCAGAGCCACACACGTTGTCACACCGGCGAGCGTCCCTTCGGTTGTCCGAACTGCCCCAAGCGCTTC
CGGCAAGTTGGGCAACTGCAAGTCCACACCCGGACTCATACTGGCGAACAGCCGTTCAAATGTTCCAAAT
GTCAGCAAAGCTTCAAGCAACTAAACGGCCTACAAAAACACATGTCAGCACACACGCGAGGGAAGCGACG
GACGAGCAGCCAAGAAACAAAAAGAAATAAGTTTAAA
