>Addgene plasmid #34230 | KHBD00072 | addgene partial sequence | sequence record 41830 | M13-Rev 5'-CAGGAAACAGCTATGACC-3'
TTATTTTGACTGATAGTGACCTGTTCGTTGCAACAAATTGATAAGCAATGCTTTCTTATAATGCCAACTT
TGTACAAGAAAGTTGGCAATTTAAACTTATTTCTTTTTGTTTCTTGGCTGCTCGTCCGTCGCTTCCCTCG
CGTGTGTGCTGACATGTGTTTTTGTAGGCCGTTTAGTTGCTTGAAGCTTTGCTGACATTTGGAACATTTG
AACGGCTGTTCGCCAGTATGAGTCCGGGTGTGGACTTGCAGTTGCCCAACTTGCCGGAAGCGCTTGGGGC
AGTTCGGACAACCGAAGGGACGCTCGCCGGTGTGACAACGTGTGTGGCTCTGCAGGTTGCCCTTCTGGGC
AAAGGATCGCGGACATAGGGAGCACTTGTAGGGTCGCTCGCCAGTATGTATGCGCATGTGAATCTCTAGG
TTTTGTTTTTGGGTGAACGACTGTGTGCAGAGCTTGCACCGATATGGTCCGGGAACCCTTTTCGGTTTGC
CCCGTTTTGAGGCGTTCCAGATTTTATCATCATCTTCGTGTTCAAGCTCACTATCCGGGCTCCATGAGTC
ATTGTCCGAGTAGGATCTCGCCCTCCTCTTGGACTTATTGTGTGGCGTCTTTGCTGGAGAATAACTTTGC
GCGAGCTTATGCTCATTGTTGTCTGGAAGAGGAGAAGATATTGGCTTCGGCTCTGGAGGCATGTACTTAA
CCTGCACAAGCTCAACTAAAAGAGGTTCGGATGTCTCCGGCGTTTTACCAGCTTCCATTACCGAGACCGG
CATCTGTGGTTCTATGTTA
